>Addgene plasmid #121455 | pCDH-puro/Flag PD-L1 N35/3NQ | addgene full sequence | sequence record 235999 | Addgene NGS Result
CTAGTATTATGCCCAGTACATGACCTTATGGGACTTTCCTACTTGGCAGTACATCTACGTATTAGTCATC
GCTATTACCATGGTGATGCGGTTTTGGCAGTACATCAATGGGCGTGGATAGCGGTTTGACTCACGGGGAT
TTCCAAGTCTCCACCCCATTGACGTCAATGGGAGTTTGTTTTGGCACCAAAATCAACGGGACTTTCCAAA
ATGTCGTAACAACTCCGCCCCATTGACGCAAATGGGCGGTAGGCGTGTACGGTGGGAGGTTTATATAAGC
AGAGCTCGTTTAGTGAACCGTCAGATCGCCTGGAGACGCCATCCACGCTGTTTTGACCTCCATAGAAGAT
TCTAGAGCTAGCGAATTCATGAGGATATTTGCTGTCTTTATATTCATGACCTACTGGCATTTGCTGAACG
CATTTACTGTCACGGTTCCCAAGGACCTATATGTGGTAGAGTATGGTAGCAATATGACAATTGAATGCAA
ATTCCCAGTAGAAAAACAATTAGACCTGGCTGCACTAATTGTCTATTGGGAAATGGAGGATAAGAACATT
ATTCAATTTGTGCATGGAGAGGAAGACCTGAAGGTTCAGCATAGTAGCTACAGACAGAGGGCCCGGCTGT
TGAAGGACCAGCTCTCCCTGGGAAATGCTGCACTTCAGATCACAGATGTGAAATTGCAGGATGCAGGGGT
GTACCGCTGCATGATCAGCTATGGTGGTGCCGACTACAAGCGAATTACTGTGAAAGTCAATGCCCCATAC
AACAAAATCAACCAAAGAATTTTGGTTGTGGATCCAGTCACCTCTGAACATGAACTGACATGTCAGGCTG
AGGGCTACCCCAAGGCCGAAGTCATCTGGACAAGCAGTGACCATCAAGTCCTGAGTGGTAAGACCACCAC
CACCAATTCCAAGAGAGAGGAGAAGCTTTTCCAAGTGACCAGCACACTGAGAATCCAAACAACAACTAAT
GAGATTTTCTACTGCACTTTTAGGAGATTAGATCCTGAGGAACAGCATACAGCTGAATTGGTCATCCCAG
AACTACCTCTGGCACATCCTCCAAATGAAAGGACTCACTTGGTAATTCTGGGAGCCATCTTATTATGCCT
TGGTGTAGCACTGACATTCATCTTCCGTTTAAGAAAAGGGAGAATGATGGATGTGAAAAAATGTGGCATC
CAAGATACAAACTCAAAGAAGCAAAGTGATACACATTTGGAGGAGACGGACTACAAAGACGATGACGACA
AGTGAGCGGCCGCGAAGGATCTGCGATCGCTCCGGTGCCCGTCAGTGGGCAGAGCGCACATCGCCCACAG
TCCCCGAGAAGTTGGGGGGAGGGGTCGGCAATTGAACGGGTGCCTAGAGAAGGTGGCGCGGGGTAAACTG
GGAAAGTGATGTCGTGTACTGGCTCCGCCTTTTTCCCGAGGGTGGGGGAGAACCGTATATAAGTGCAGTA
GTCGCCGTGAACGTTCTTTTTCGCAACGGGTTTGCCGCCAGAACACAGCTGAAGCTTCGAGGGGCTCGCA
TCTCTCCTTCACGCGCCCGCCGCCCTACCTGAGGCCGCCATCCACGCCGGTTGAGTCGCGTTCTGCCGCC
TCCCGCCTGTGGTGCCTCCTGAACTGCGTCCGCCGTCTAGGTAAGTTTAAAGCTCAGGTCGAGACCGGGC
CTTTGTCCGGCGCTCCCTTGGAGCCTACCTAGACTCAGCCGGCTCTCCACGCTTTGCCTGACCCTGCTTG
CTCAACTCTACGTCTTTGTTTCGTTTTCTGTTCTGCGCCGTTACAGATCCAAGCTGTGACCGGCGCCTAC
GCTAGATGACCGAGTACAAGCCCACGGTGCGCCTCGCCACCCGCGACGACGTCCCCAGGGCCGTACGCAC
CCTCGCCGCCGCGTTCGCCGACTACCCCGCCACGCGCCACACCGTCGATCCGGACCGCCACATCGAGCGG
GTCACCGAGCTGCAAGAACTCTTCCTCACGCGCGTCGGGCTCGACATCGGCAAGGTGTGGGTCGCGGACG
ACGGCGCCGCGGTGGCGGTCTGGACCACGCCGGAGAGCGTCGAAGCGGGGGCGGTGTTCGCCGAGATCGG
CCCGCGCATGGCCGAGTTGAGCGGTTCCCGGCTGGCCGCGCAGCAACAGATGGAAGGCCTCCTGGCGCCG
CACCGGCCCAAGGAGCCCGCGTGGTTCCTGGCCACCGTCGGCGTCTCGCCCGACCACCAGGGCAAGGGTC
TGGGCAGCGCCGTCGTGCTCCCCGGAGTGGAGGCGGCCGAGCGCGCCGGGGTGCCCGCCTTCCTGGAGAC
CTCCGCGCCCCGCAACCTCCCCTTCTACGAGCGGCTCGGCTTCACCGTCACCGCCGACGTCGAGGTGCCC
GAAGGACCGCGCACCTGGTGCATGACCCGCAAGCCCGGTGCCTGAGTCGACAATCAACCTCTGGATTACA
AAATTTGTGAAAGATTGACTGGTATTCTTAACTATGTTGCTCCTTTTACGCTATGTGGATACGCTGCTTT
AATGCCTTTGTATCATGCTATTGCTTCCCGTATGGCTTTCATTTTCTCCTCCTTGTATAAATCCTGGTTG
CTGTCTCTTTATGAGGAGTTGTGGCCCGTTGTCAGGCAACGTGGCGTGGTGTGCACTGTGTTTGCTGACG
CAACCCCCACTGGTTGGGGCATTGCCACCACCTGTCAGCTCCTTTCCGGGACTTTCGCTTTCCCCCTCCC
TATTGCCACGGCGGAACTCATCGCCGCCTGCCTTGCCCGCTGCTGGACAGGGGCTCGGCTGTTGGGCACT
GACAATTCCGTGGTGTTGTCGGGGAAATCATCGTCCTTTCCTTGGCTGCTCGCCTGTGTTGCCACCTGGA
TTCTGCGCGGGACGTCCTTCTGCTACGTCCCTTCGGCCCTCAATCCAGCGGACCTTCCTTCCCGCGGCCT
GCTGCCGGCTCTGCGGCCTCTTCCGCGTCTTCGCCTTCGCCCTCAGACGAGTCGGATCTCCCTTTGGGCC
GCCTCCCCGCCTGGTACCTTTAAGACCAATGACTTACAAGGCAGCTGTAGATCTTAGCCACTTTTTAAAA
GAAAAGGGGGGACTGGAAGGGCTAATTCACTCCCAACGAAGATAAGATCTGCTTTTTGCTTGTACTGGGT
CTCTCTGGTTAGACCAGATCTGAGCCTGGGAGCTCTCTGGCTAACTAGGGAACCCACTGCTTAAGCCTCA
ATAAAGCTTGCCTTGAGTGCTTCAAGTAGTGTGTGCCCGTCTGTTGTGTGACTCTGGTAACTAGAGATCC
CTCAGACCCTTTTAGTCAGTGTGGAAAATCTCTAGCAGTAGTAGTTCATGTCATCTTATTATTCAGTATT
TATAACTTGCAAAGAAATGAATATCAGAGAGTGAGAGGAACTTGTTTATTGCAGCTTATAATGGTTACAA
ATAAAGCAATAGCATCACAAATTTCACAAATAAAGCATTTTTTTCACTGCATTCTAGTTGTGGTTTGTCC
AAACTCATCAATGTATCTTATCATGTCTGGCTCTAGCTATCCCGCCCCTAACTCCGCCCATCCCGCCCCT
AACTCCGCCCAGTTCCGCCCATTCTCCGCCCCATGGCTGACTAATTTTTTTTATTTATGCAGAGGCCGAG
GCCGCCTCGGCCTCTGAGCTATTCCAGAAGTAGTGAGGAGGCTTTTTTGGAGGCCTAGACTTTTGCAGAG
ACCAAATTCGTAATCATGTCATAGCTGTTTCCTGTGTGAAATTGTTATCCGCTCACAATTCCACACAACA
TACGAGCCGGAAGCATAAAGTGTAAAGCCTGGGGTGCCTAATGAGTGAGCTAACTCACATTAATTGCGTT
GCGCTCACTGCCCGCTTTCCAGTCGGGAAACCTGTCGTGCCAGCTGCATTAATGAATCGGCCAACGCGCG
GGGAGAGGCGGTTTGCGTATTGGGCGCTCTTCCGCTTCCTCGCTCACTGACTCGCTGCGCTCGGTCGTTC
GGCTGCGGCGAGCGGTATCAGCTCACTCAAAGGCGGTAATACGGTTATCCACAGAATCAGGGGATAACGC
AGGAAAGAACATGTGAGCAAAAGGCCAGCAAAAGGCCAGGAACCGTAAAAAGGCCGCGTTGCTGGCGTTT
TTCCATAGGCTCCGCCCCCCTGACGAGCATCACAAAAATCGACGCTCAAGTCAGAGGTGGCGAAACCCGA
CAGGACTATAAAGATACCAGGCGTTTCCCCCTGGAAGCTCCCTCGTGCGCTCTCCTGTTCCGACCCTGCC
GCTTACCGGATACCTGTCCGCCTTTCTCCCTTCGGGAAGCGTGGCGCTTTCTCATAGCTCACGCTGTAGG
TATCTCAGTTCGGTGTAGGTCGTTCGCTCCAAGCTGGGCTGTGTGCACGAACCCCCCGTTCAGCCCGACC
GCTGCGCCTTATCCGGTAACTATCGTCTTGAGTCCAACCCGGTAAGACACGACTTATCGCCACTGGCAGC
AGCCACTGGTAACAGGATTAGCAGAGCGAGGTATGTAGGCGGTGCTACAGAGTTCTTGAAGTGGTGGCCT
AACTACGGCTACACTAGAAGAACAGTATTTGGTATCTGCGCTCTGCTGAAGCCAGTTACCTTCGGAAAAA
GAGTTGGTAGCTCTTGATCCGGCAAACAAACCACCGCTGGTAGCGGTGGTTTTTTTGTTTGCAAGCAGCA
GATTACGCGCAGAAAAAAAGGATCTCAAGAAGATCCTTTGATCTTTTCTACGGGGTCTGACGCTCAGTGG
AACGAAAACTCACGTTAAGGGATTTTGGTCATGAGATTATCAAAAAGGATCTTCACCTAGATCCTTTTAA
ATTAAAAATGAAGTTTTAAATCAATCTAAAGTATATATGAGTAAACTTGGTCTGACAGTTACCAATGCTT
AATCAGTGAGGCACCTATCTCAGCGATCTGTCTATTTCGTTCATCCATAGTTGCCTGACTCCCCGTCGTG
TAGATAACTACGATACGGGAGGGCTTACCATCTGGCCCCAGTGCTGCAATGATACCGCGAGACCCACGCT
CACCGGCTCCAGATTTATCAGCAATAAACCAGCCAGCCGGAAGGGCCGAGCGCAGAAGTGGTCCTGCAAC
TTTATCCGCCTCCATCCAGTCTATTAATTGTTGCCGGGAAGCTAGAGTAAGTAGTTCGCCAGTTAATAGT
TTGCGCAACGTTGTTGCCATTGCTACAGGCATCGTGGTGTCACGCTCGTCGTTTGGTATGGCTTCATTCA
GCTCCGGTTCCCAACGATCAAGGCGAGTTACATGATCCCCCATGTTGTGCAAAAAAGCGGTTAGCTCCTT
CGGTCCTCCGATCGTTGTCAGAAGTAAGTTGGCCGCAGTGTTATCACTCATGGTTATGGCAGCACTGCAT
AATTCTCTTACTGTCATGCCATCCGTAAGATGCTTTTCTGTGACTGGTGAGTACTCAACCAAGTCATTCT
GAGAATAGTGTATGCGGCGACCGAGTTGCTCTTGCCCGGCGTCAATACGGGATAATACCGCGCCACATAG
CAGAACTTTAAAAGTGCTCATCATTGGAAAACGTTCTTCGGGGCGAAAACTCTCAAGGATCTTACCGCTG
TTGAGATCCAGTTCGATGTAACCCACTCGTGCACCCAACTGATCTTCAGCATCTTTTACTTTCACCAGCG
TTTCTGGGTGAGCAAAAACAGGAAGGCAAAATGCCGCAAAAAAGGGAATAAGGGCGACACGGAAATGTTG
AATACTCATACTCTTCCTTTTTCAATATTATTGAAGCATTTATCAGGGTTATTGTCTCATGAGCGGATAC
ATATTTGAATGTATTTAGAAAAATAAACAAATAGGGGTTCCGCGCACATTTCCCCGAAAAGTGCCACCTG
ACGTCTAAGAAACCATTATTATCATGACATTAACCTATAAAAATAGGCGTATCACGAGGCCCTTTCGTCT
CGCGCGTTTCGGTGATGACGGTGAAAACCTCTGACACATGCAGCTCCCGGAGACGGTCACAGCTTGTCTG
TAAGCGGATGCCGGGAGCAGACAAGCCCGTCAGGGCGCGTCAGCGGGTGTTGGCGGGTGTCGGGGCTGGC
TTAACTATGCGGCATCAGAGCAGATTGTACTGAGAGTGCACCATATGCGGTGTGAAATACCGCACAGATG
CGTAAGGAGAAAATACCGCATCAGGCGCCATTCGCCATTCAGGCTGCGCAACTGTTGGGAAGGGCGATCG
GTGCGGGCCTCTTCGCTATTACGCCAGCTGGCGAAAGGGGGATGTGCTGCAAGGCGATTAAGTTGGGTAA
CGCCAGGGTTTTCCCAGTCACGACGTTGTAAAACGACGGCCAGTGCCAAGCTGACGCGTGTAGTCTTATG
CAATACTCTTGTAGTCTTGCAACATGGTAACGATGAGTTAGCAACATGCCTTACAAGGAGAGAAAAAGCA
CCGTGCATGCCGATTGGTGGAAGTAAGGTGGTACGATCGTGCCTTATTAGGAAGGCAACAGACGGGTCTG
ACATGGATTGGACGAACCACTGAATTGCCGCATTGCAGAGATATTGTATTTAAGTGCCTAGCTCGATACA
TAAACGGGTCTCTCTGGTTAGACCAGATCTGAGCCTGGGAGCTCTCTGGCTAACTAGGGAACCCACTGCT
TAAGCCTCAATAAAGCTTGCCTTGAGTGCTTCAAGTAGTGTGTGCCCGTCTGTTGTGTGACTCTGGTAAC
TAGAGATCCCTCAGACCCTTTTAGTCAGTGTGGAAAATCTCTAGCAGTGGCGCCCGAACAGGGACTTGAA
AGCGAAAGGGAAACCAGAGGAGCTCTCTCGACGCAGGACTCGGCTTGCTGAAGCGCGCACGGCAAGAGGC
GAGGGGCGGCGACTGGTGAGTACGCCAAAAATTTTGACTAGCGGAGGCTAGAAGGAGAGAGATGGGTGCG
AGAGCGTCAGTATTAAGCGGGGGAGAATTAGATCGCGATGGGAAAAAATTCGGTTAAGGCCAGGGGGAAA
GAAAAAATATAAATTAAAACATATAGTATGGGCAAGCAGGGAGCTAGAACGATTCGCAGTTAATCCTGGC
CTGTTAGAAACATCAGAAGGCTGTAGACAAATACTGGGACAGCTACAACCATCCCTTCAGACAGGATCAG
AAGAACTTAGATCATTATATAATACAGTAGCAACCCTCTATTGTGTGCATCAAAGGATAGAGATAAAAGA
CACCAAGGAAGCTTTAGACAAGATAGAGGAAGAGCAAAACAAAAGTAAGACCACCGCACAGCAAGCGGCC
ACTGATCTTCAGACCTGGAGGAGGAGATATGAGGGACAATTGGAGAAGTGAATTATATAAATATAAAGTA
GTAAAAATTGAACCATTAGGAGTAGCACCCACCAAGGCAAAGAGAAGAGTGGTGCAGAGAGAAAAAAGAG
CAGTGGGAATAGGAGCTTTGTTCCTTGGGTTCTTGGGAGCAGCAGGAAGCACTATGGGCGCAGCGTCAAT
GACGCTGACGGTACAGGCCAGACAATTATTGTCTGGTATAGTGCAGCAGCAGAACAATTTGCTGAGGGCT
ATTGAGGCGCAACAGCATCTGTTGCAACTCACAGTCTGGGGCATCAAGCAGCTCCAGGCAAGAATCCTGG
CTGTGGAAAGATACCTAAAGGATCAACAGCTCCTGGGGATTTGGGGTTGCTCTGGAAAACTCATTTGCAC
CACTGCTGTGCCTTGGAATGCTAGTTGGAGTAATAAATCTCTGGAACAGATTTGGAATCACACGACCTGG
ATGGAGTGGGACAGAGAAATTAACAATTACACAAGCTTAATACACTCCTTAATTGAAGAATCGCAAAACC
AGCAAGAAAAGAATGAACAAGAATTATTGGAATTAGATAAATGGGCAAGTTTGTGGAATTGGTTTAACAT
AACAAATTGGCTGTGGTATATAAAATTATTCATAATGATAGTAGGAGGCTTGGTAGGTTTAAGAATAGTT
TTTGCTGTACTTTCTATAGTGAATAGAGTTAGGCAGGGATATTCACCATTATCGTTTCAGACCCACCTCC
CAACCCCGAGGGGACCCGACAGGCCCGAAGGAATAGAAGAAGAAGGTGGAGAGAGAGACAGAGACAGATC
CATTCGATTAGTGAACGGATCTCGACGGTATCGGTTAACTTTTAAAAGAAAAGGGGGGATTGGGGGGTAC
AGTGCAGGGGAAAGAATAGTAGACATAATAGCAACAGACATACAAACTAAAGAATTACAAAAACAAATTA
CAAAATTCAAAATTTTATCGATA
Features (pLannotate 1.2.2; 29 found; start..end, strand, type, name):
      6..82      +  enhancer       CMV enhancer (fragment): human cytomegalovirus immediate early enhancer
     83..286     +  promoter       CMV promoter: human cytomegalovirus (CMV) immediate early promoter
    369..1238    +  CDS            CD274: PD1L1_HUMAN - Also known as B7H1, PDCD1L1, PDCD1LG1, PDL1. Experimental evidence at protein level: Swiss-Prot protein existence level 1. The PDCD1-mediated inhibitory pathway is exploited by tumors to attenuate anti-tumor immunity and escape destruction by the immune system, thereby facilitating tumor survival (PubMed:28813417, PubMed:28813410). The interaction with PDCD1/PD-1 inhibits cytotoxic T lymphocytes (CTLs) effector function (By similarity). The blockage of the PDCD1-mediated pathway results in the reversal of the exhausted T- cell phenotype and the normalization of the anti-tumor res
   1238..1258    +  CDS            3xFLAG (fragment): three tandem FLAG® epitope tags
   1307..1518    +  promoter       EF-1α core promoter: core promoter for human elongation factor EF-1α
   1531..1799    +  LTR            5' LTR (truncated): truncated 5' long terminal repeat (LTR) from human T-cell leukemia virus (HTLV) type 1
   1826..2425    +  CDS            PuroR: puromycin N-acetyltransferase; pac from Streptomyces alboniger; confers resistance to puromycin
   2432..3020    +  misc_feature   WPRE: woodchuck hepatitis virus posttranscriptional regulatory element
   3015..3122    +  CDS            nef (fragment): NEF_SIVS4 - Experimental evidence at protein level: Swiss-Prot protein existence level 1. Interferes with TCR signaling from the cell membrane. Interacts with CD247/TCRZ (TCR zeta chain) and exert potent down- regulation of cell surface TCR/CD3 complexes. From Simian immunodeficiency virus (isolate F236/smH4) (SIV-sm) (Simian immunodeficiency virus sooty mangabey monkey).
   3147..3327    +  LTR            5' LTR (truncated): truncated 5' long terminal repeat (LTR) from HIV-1
   3399..3520    +  polyA_signal   SV40 poly(A) signal: SV40 polyadenylation signal
   3560..3695    +  rep_origin     SV40 ori: SV40 origin of replication
   3752..3768    -  protein_bind   lac operator: The lac repressor binds to the lac operator to inhibit transcription in E. coli. This inhibition can be relieved by adding lactose or isopropyl-β-D-thiogalactopyranoside (IPTG). lac repressor encoded by lacI
   3776..3806    -  promoter       lac promoter: promoter for the E. coli lac operon
   3821..3842    -  protein_bind   CAP binding site: CAP binding activates transcription in the presence of cAMP. E. coli catabolite activator protein
   3855..3947    -  CDS            lacI (fragment): lac repressor; lacI; The lac repressor binds to the lac operator to inhibit transcription in E. coli. This inhibition can be relieved by adding lactose or isopropyl-β-D-thiogalactopyranoside (IPTG).
   4130..4718    -  rep_origin     ori: high-copy-number ColE1/pMB1/pBR322/pUC origin of replication
   4889..5749    -  CDS            AmpR: β-lactamase; bla; confers resistance to ampicillin, carbenicillin, and related antibiotics
   5750..5854    -  promoter       AmpR promoter: bla
   5949..5984    +  CDS            rop (fragment): Rop protein, which maintains plasmids at low copy number; rop
   6086..6185    +  misc_feature   bom (fragment): basis of mobility region from pBR322
   6191..6345    -  CDS            lacZα (fragment): LacZα fragment of β-galactosidase; lacZ fragment
   6359..6585    +  promoter       RSV promoter: Rous sarcoma virus enhancer/promoter
   6586..6766    +  LTR            5' LTR (truncated): truncated 5' long terminal repeat (LTR) from HIV-1
   6813..6938    +  misc_feature   HIV-1 Ψ: packaging signal of human immunodeficiency virus type 1
   6922..7260    +  CDS            HIV-1 gag (fragment): gag protein from human immunodeficiency virus 1; gag
   7431..7664    +  misc_feature   RRE: The Rev response element (RRE) of HIV-1 allows for Rev-dependent mRNA export from the nucleus to the cytoplasm.
   8041..8141    +  CDS            Rev (fragment): human immunodeficiency virus 1 (HIV-1) Rev protein; rev; enhances nuclear export of unspliced and incompletely spliced viral mRNAs
   8160..8276    +  misc_feature   cPPT/CTS: central polypurine tract and central termination sequence of HIV-1
