[The description below was written by a language model from this plasmid's Addgene catalogue record and pLannotate feature annotations shown in this document.]
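Description:
pCDH-puro/Flag PD-L1 N35/3NQ is a lentiviral mammalian expression plasmid built on the pCDH-puro backbone and used to express a glycosylation-site mutant of human PD-L1 (CD274). In bacteria it is maintained through a high-copy ColE1/pUC-type origin and selected with ampicillin via the β-lactamase gene. The viral portion follows a third-generation layout. An RSV promoter fused to a truncated HIV-1 5' LTR drives genomic RNA production in packaging cells. It is followed by the Ψ packaging signal with a gag fragment, the Rev response element for Rev-dependent nuclear export, and the cPPT/CTS element that aids nuclear import of the reverse-transcribed genome. A truncated 3' LTR, annotated by the software as a second truncated 5' LTR, closes the transfer cassette, with an SV40 poly(A) signal and SV40 origin downstream.

The payload is a roughly 900 bp CD274 coding sequence cloned between EcoRI and NotI under the CMV immediate early enhancer/promoter and carrying a C-terminal Flag tag, which the annotation detects as a fragment of a 3xFLAG sequence. The insert carries N192Q, N200Q and N219Q. The name suggests that N35 is left as the only intact site among four asparagines, though the record does not say this explicitly. Downstream, an EF-1α core promoter combined with an HTLV-1 LTR segment drives puromycin N-acetyltransferase for selection of transduced or transfected cells, and a WPRE enhances transcript expression. The associated study concerns glycosylation and stabilisation of PD-L1, so the construct suits transient or stable expression to compare the mutant with other PD-L1 forms. The sequenced record is 8,283 nt, slightly shorter than the 8,384 bp catalogue size.
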