Addgene plasmid #121455: pCDH-puro/Flag PD-L1 N35/3NQ
Purpose: expression of human PD-L1 mutant in mammalian cells
Depositing lab: Mien-Chie Hung. Depositing organization: University of Texas MD Anderson Cancer Center. Publication: Glycosylation and stabilization of programmed death ligand-1 suppresses T-cell activity. Li CW, Lim SO, Xia W, Lee HH, Chan LC, Kuo CW, Khoo KH, Chang SS, Cha JH, Kim T, Hsu JL, Wu Y, Hsu JM, Yamaguchi H, Ding Q, Wang Y, Yao J, Lee CC, Wu HJ, Sahin AA, Allison JP, Yu D, Hortobagyi GN, Hung MC. Nat Commun. 2016 Aug 30;7:12632. doi: 10.1038/ncomms12632. PubMed 27572267.
Backbone
  Vector backbone: pCDH-puro
  Backbone manufacturer: System Bioscience
  Backbone size w/o insert (bp): 7384
  Total vector size (bp): 8384
  Vector type: Mammalian Expression, Lentiviral
  Selectable markers: Puromycin
Growth in bacteria
  Bacterial resistance: Ampicillin, 100 μg/mL
  Growth temperature: 37°C
  Growth strain: DH5alpha
  Copy number: High Copy
Gene/Insert
  Gene/Insert name: CD274 (alt name: PD-L1 N35/3NQ)
  Species: H. sapiens (human)
  Insert size (bp): 900
  Mutation: N192Q, N200Q and N219Q
  Entrez Gene: CD274 (a.k.a. ADMIO5, B7-H, B7H1, PD-L1, PDCD1L1, PDCD1LG1, PDL1, hPD-L1)
  Promoter: CMV
  Tag / fusion protein: Flag (C terminal on insert)
  Cloning method: Restriction Enzyme; 5′ cloning site EcoRI (not destroyed); 3′ cloning site NotI (not destroyed)
  Sequencing primers: 5′ pCMVF; 3′ pCDHR
Terms and licenses: Academic/Nonprofit Terms; Industry Terms: Not Available to Industry
How to cite: pCDH-puro/Flag PD-L1 N35/3NQ was a gift from Mien-Chie Hung (Addgene plasmid # 121455 ; http://n2t.net/addgene:121455 ; RRID:Addgene_121455)
